Addgene plasmid #250913: PSB-CMV-Puro ArfGAP1_ALPS1_ALPS2-mKate2-3NLS-P2A-EGFP-Sec61B
Purpose: Dual color expression of mKate2-3NLS tagged human ARFGAP1 ALPS1-2 and EGFP tagged human Sec 61B in mammalian cell lines
Depositing lab: Philipp Niethammer. Depositing organization: Memorial Sloan-Kettering Cancer Center. Publication: Endoplasmic reticulum disruption stimulates nuclear membrane mechanotransduction. Shen Z, Gelashvili Z, Niethammer P. Nat Cell Biol. 2025 Dec 9. doi: 10.1038/s41556-025-01820-9. PubMed 41366519.
Backbone
  Vector backbone: pcDNA 3.1
  Backbone size w/o insert (bp): 5662
  Total vector size (bp): 7939
  Vector type: Mammalian Expression
  Selectable markers: Puromycin
Growth in bacteria
  Bacterial resistance: Ampicillin, 100 μg/mL
  Growth temperature: 37°C
  Growth strain: DH5alpha
  Copy number: High Copy
Gene/Insert
  Gene/Insert name: ArfGAP1-mKate2-3xNLS-P2A-EGFP-Sec61B (alt name: ArfGAP1 ALPS1 and ALPS2 domains, Sec61B)
  Species: H. sapiens (human)
  Insert size (bp): 2277
  Mutation: ARFGAP1 amino acids 192–304 only
  Entrez Gene: SEC61B; ARFGAP1 (a.k.a. ARF1GAP, HRIHFB2281)
  Promoter: CMV
  Tag / fusion protein: mKate2-3xNLS on ArfGAP1 (C terminal on insert); EGFP on Sec61b (N terminal on insert)
  Cloning method: Restriction Enzyme; 5′ cloning site NheI (not destroyed); 3′ cloning site XbaI (not destroyed)
  Sequencing primers: 5′ cgcaaatgggcggtaggcgtg (CMV-Forward); 3′ tagaaggcacagtcgagg (BGHR)
Terms and licenses: Academic/Nonprofit Terms; Industry Terms: Not Available to Industry
How to cite: PSB-CMV-Puro ArfGAP1_ALPS1_ALPS2-mKate2-3NLS-P2A-EGFP-Sec61B was a gift from Philipp Niethammer (Addgene plasmid # 250913 ; http://n2t.net/addgene:250913 ; RRID:Addgene_250913)
