[The description below was written by a language model from this plasmid's Addgene catalogue record and pLannotate feature annotations shown in this document.]
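Description:
PSB-CMV-Puro ArfGAP1_ALPS1_ALPS2-mKate2-3NLS-P2A-EGFP-Sec61B is a 7.9 kb mammalian expression plasmid that produces two differently coloured fusion proteins from a single transcript. The catalogue lists pcDNA 3.1 as the backbone. The "PSB" prefix, a short annotated match to SB100X-related sequence and pBluescript-type elements (T3/T7 promoters, lac promoter/operator, lacZα fragment) hint at a Sleeping Beauty transposon-style vector, but no transposon inverted repeats are annotated and the record does not describe it as one. In E. coli it replicates at high copy from a ColE1/pUC-type origin under ampicillin selection (AmpR), and it also carries an f1 ori. Transfected mammalian cells can be selected with puromycin through an SV40 promoter–PuroR cassette followed by an SV40 poly(A) signal.

The payload is driven by the CMV enhancer/promoter and terminated by the bGH poly(A) signal. The first open reading frame encodes only residues 192–304 of human ARFGAP1, the region containing the ALPS1 and ALPS2 motifs. It is fused at its C terminus to the red fluorescent protein mKate2 (annotated by similarity as TagRFP) and to three tandem SV40 nuclear localization signals, which direct the fusion into the nucleus. According to the construct name, a P2A ribosome-skipping peptide, which the feature table does not annotate, separates this from EGFP fused to the N terminus of Sec61B, a subunit of the ER translocon, so that the two proteins are made as separate polypeptides. The automated annotation matched Sec61B to the canine protein, although the catalogue states human.

The stated purpose is dual-colour expression of these two proteins in mammalian cell lines. The associated publication concerns ER disruption and nuclear membrane mechanotransduction.
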