Features (pLannotate 1.2.2; 30 found; start..end, strand, type, name):
     10..389     +  enhancer       CMV enhancer: human cytomegalovirus immediate early enhancer
    390..593     +  promoter       CMV promoter: human cytomegalovirus (CMV) immediate early promoter
    589..622     +  LTR            5' LTR (truncated) (fragment): truncated 5' long terminal repeat (LTR) from HIV-1
    638..656     +  promoter       T7 promoter: promoter for bacteriophage T7 RNA polymerase
    685..1023    +  CDS            ARFGAP1 (fragment): ARFG1_HUMAN - Also known as ARF1GAP. Experimental evidence at protein level: Swiss-Prot protein existence level 1. GTPase-activating protein (GAP) for the ADP ribosylation factor 1 (ARF1). Involved in membrane trafficking and /or vesicle transport. Promotes hydrolysis of the ARF1-bound GTP and thus, is required for the dissociation of coat proteins from Golgi-derived membranes and vesicles, a prerequisite for vesicle's fusion with target compartment. Probably regulates ARF1-mediated transport via its interaction with the KDELR proteins and TMED2. Overexpression induces the redistribution of th
   1033..1739    +  CDS            TagRFP (fragment): monomeric derivative of red fluorescent protein from Entacmaea quadricolor (Merzlyak et al., 2007) mammalian codon-optimized
   1756..1775    +  misc_feature   MCS (fragment): multiple cloning site
   1786..1806    +  CDS            SV40 NLS: nuclear localization signal of SV40 (simian virus 40) large T antigen
   1810..1830    +  CDS            SV40 NLS: nuclear localization signal of SV40 (simian virus 40) large T antigen
   1834..1854    +  CDS            SV40 NLS: nuclear localization signal of SV40 (simian virus 40) large T antigen
   1933..2649    +  CDS            EGFP: EGFP is a basic (constitutively fluorescent) green fluorescent protein published in 1996, derived from Aequorea victoria. It is reported to be a rapidly-maturing weak dimer with moderate acid sensitivity.
   2656..2943    +  CDS            SEC61B (sequence withheld): SC61B_CANLF - Experimental evidence at protein level: Swiss-Prot protein existence level 1. Component of SEC61 channel-forming translocon complex that mediates transport of signal peptide-containing precursor polypeptides across the endoplasmic reticulum (ER) (PubMed:8107851). Component of a ribosome-associated ER translocon complex involved in multi-pass membrane protein transport into the ER membrane and biogenesis (By similarity). The SEC61 channel cooperates with the translocating protein TRAM1 to import nascent proteins into the ER (By similarity). Required for PKD1/Polycystin-1 biogenesi
   2984..3208    +  polyA_signal   bGH poly(A) signal: bovine growth hormone polyadenylation signal
   3215..3572    +  promoter       SV40 promoter: SV40 enhancer and early promoter
   3600..4199    +  CDS            PuroR: puromycin N-acetyltransferase; pac from Streptomyces alboniger; confers resistance to puromycin
   4242..4323    -  polyA_signal   SV40 poly(A) signal: SV40 polyadenylation signal
   4346..4414    -  CDS            large T antigen (fragment): large T antigen from SV40 (simian virus 40)
   4439..4508    +  CDS            SB100X (fragment): hyperactive variant of the Sleeping Beauty transposase (Mátés et al., 2009)
   4759..4785    +  misc_feature   MCS (fragment): pBluescript multiple cloning site
   4798..4816    -  promoter       T3 promoter: promoter for bacteriophage T3 RNA polymerase
   4861..4877    -  protein_bind   lac operator: The lac repressor binds to the lac operator to inhibit transcription in E. coli. This inhibition can be relieved by adding lactose or isopropyl-β-D-thiogalactopyranoside (IPTG). lac repressor encoded by lacI
   4885..4915    -  promoter       lac promoter: promoter for the E. coli lac operon
   4930..4951    -  protein_bind   CAP binding site: CAP binding activates transcription in the presence of cAMP. E. coli catabolite activator protein
   4964..5056    -  CDS            lacI (fragment): lac repressor; lacI; The lac repressor binds to the lac operator to inhibit transcription in E. coli. This inhibition can be relieved by adding lactose or isopropyl-β-D-thiogalactopyranoside (IPTG).
   5239..5827    -  rep_origin     ori: high-copy-number ColE1/pMB1/pBR322/pUC origin of replication
   5998..6858    -  CDS            AmpR: β-lactamase; bla; confers resistance to ampicillin, carbenicillin, and related antibiotics
   6859..6963    -  promoter       AmpR promoter: bla
   6990..7445    +  rep_origin     f1 ori (sequence partly withheld): f1 bacteriophage origin of replication; arrow indicates direction of (+) strand synthesis
   7449..7604    -  CDS            lacZα (fragment): LacZα fragment of β-galactosidase; lacZ fragment
   7612..7630    +  promoter       T7 promoter: promoter for bacteriophage T7 RNA polymerase
>Addgene plasmid #250913 | PSB-CMV-Puro ArfGAP1_ALPS1_ALPS2-mKate2-3NLS-P2A-EGFP-Sec61B | addgene full sequence | sequence record 498650 | Addgene NGS Result
AAGCTTGTTGACATTGATTATTGACTAGTTATTAATAGTAATCAATTACGGGGTCATTAGTTCATAGCCC
ATATATGGAGTTCCGCGTTACATAACTTACGGTAAATGGCCCGCCTGGCTGACCGCCCAACGACCCCCGC
CCATTGACGTCAATAATGACGTATGTTCCCATAGTAACGCCAATAGGGACTTTCCATTGACGTCAATGGG
TGGAGTATTTACGGTAAACTGCCCACTTGGCAGTACATCAAGTGTATCATATGCCAAGTACGCCCCCTAT
TGACGTCAATGACGGTAAATGGCCCGCCTGGCATTATGCCCAGTACATGACCTTATGGGACTTTCCTACT
TGGCAGTACATCTACGTATTAGTCATCGCTATTACCATGGTGATGCGGTTTTGGCAGTACATCAATGGGC
GTGGATAGCGGTTTGACTCACGGGGATTTCCAAGTCTCCACCCCATTGACGTCAATGGGAGTTTGTTTTG
GCACCAAAATCAACGGGACTTTCCAAAATGTCGTAACAACTCCGCCCCATTGACGCAAATGGGCGGTAGG
CGTGTACGGTGGGAGGTCTATATAAGCAGAGCTCTCTGGCTAACTAGAGAACCCACTGCTTACTGGCTTA
TCGAAATTAATACGACTCACTATAGGGAGACCCAAGCTGGCTAGCGCCACCATGCCTCAGAAGAAAGAAG
ATGACTTCCTCAACAACGCCATGTCCTCCCTGTACTCGGGCTGGAGCAGCTTCACCACTGGAGCCAGCCG
GTTTGCCTCGGCAGCCAAGGAGGGCGCTACAAAGTTTGGATCCCAAGCGAGTCAGAAGGCGTCCGAGCTG
GGCCACAGCCTGAACGAGAACGTCCTCAAGCCTGCGCAGGAGAAGGTGAAGGAGGGAAAGATTTTTGATG
ATGTCTCCAGTGGGGTCTCTCAGTTGGCGTCCAAGGTCCAGGGAGTCGGTAGTAAGGGATGGCGGGACGT
CACCACCTTTTTTTCGGGGAAAGCAGAGGGCCCCTTGGACAGCGGACCGGTCATGGTGTCTAAGGGCGAA
GAGCTGATTAAGGAGAACATGCACATGAAGCTGTACATGGAGGGCACCGTGAACAACCACCACTTCAAGT
GCACATCCGAGGGCGAAGGCAAGCCCTACGAGGGCACCCAGACCATGAGAATCAAGGCCGTCGAGGGCGG
CCCTCTCCCCTTCGCCTTCGACATCCTGGCTACCAGCTTCATGTACGGCAGCAAAACCTTCATCAACCAC
ACCCAGGGCATCCCCGACTTCTTTAAGCAGTCCTTCCCTGAGGGCTTCACATGGGAGAGAGTCACCACAT
ACGAAGACGGGGGCGTGCTGACCGCTACCCAGGACACCAGCCTCCAGGACGGCTGCCTCATCTACAACGT
CAAGATCAGAGGGGTGAACTTCCCATCCAACGGCCCTGTGATGCAGAAGAAAACACTCGGCTGGGAGGCC
TCCACCGAGACCCTGTACCCCGCTGACGGCGGCCTGGAAGGCAGAGCCGACATGGCCCTGAAGCTCGTGG
GCGGGGGCCACCTGATCTGCAACTTGAAGACCACATACAGATCCAAGAAACCCGCTAAGAACCTCAAGAT
GCCCGGCGTCTACTATGTGGACAGAAGACTGGAAAGAATCAAGGAGGCCGACAAAGAGACCTACGTCGAG
CAGCACGAGGTGGCTGTGGCCAGATACTGCGACCTCCCTAGCAAACTGGGGCACAAACTGACCGGACTCA
GGTCCCGAGCTCAAGCTTCGAATTCCCGGGTCGATCCAAAAAAGAAGAGAAAGGTAGATCCAAAAAAGAA
GAGAAAGGTAGATCCAAAAAAGAAGAGAAAGGTATCCGGTGGAAGCGGAGCTACTAACTTCAGCCTGCTG
AAGCAGGCTGGAGACGTGGAGGAGAACCCTGGACCTAGATCCATGGTGAGCAAGGGCGAGGAGCTGTTCA
CCGGGGTGGTGCCCATCCTGGTCGAGCTGGACGGCGACGTAAACGGCCACAAGTTCAGCGTGTCCGGCGA
GGGCGAGGGCGATGCCACCTACGGCAAGCTGACCCTGAAGTTCATCTGCACCACCGGCAAGCTGCCCGTG
CCCTGGCCCACCCTCGTGACCACCCTGACCTACGGCGTGCAGTGCTTCAGCCGCTACCCCGACCACATGA
AGCAGCACGACTTCTTCAAGTCCGCCATGCCCGAAGGCTACGTCCAGGAGCGCACCATCTTCTTCAAGGA
CGACGGCAACTACAAGACCCGCGCCGAGGTGAAGTTCGAGGGCGACACCCTGGTGAACCGCATCGAGCTG
AAGGGCATCGACTTCAAGGAGGACGGCAACATCCTGGGGCACAAGCTGGAGTACAACTACAACAGCCACA
ACGTCTATATCATGGCCGACAAGCAGAAGAACGGCATCAAGGTGAACTTCAAGATCCGCCACAACATCGA
GGACGGCAGCGTGCAGCTCGCCGACCACTACCAGCAGAACACCCCCATCGGCGACGGCCCCGTGCTGCTG
CCCGACAACCACTACCTGAGCACCCAGTCCGCCCTGAGCAAAGACCCCAACGAGAAGCGCGATCACATGG
TCCTGCTGGAGTTCGTGACCGCCGCCGGGATCACTCTCGGCATGGACGAGCTGTACAAGAGATCT
[288 nt withheld, positions 2656-2943]
TAATCTAGAGGGCCCGTTTAAACCCGCTGATCAGCCTCGACTGTGCCTTCTAGTTGCCAGCCATCTGTTG
TTTGCCCCTCCCCCGTGCCTTCCTTGACCCTGGAAGGTGCCACTCCCACTGTCCTTTCCTAATAAAATGA
GGAAATTGCATCGCATTGTCTGAGTAGGTGTCATTCTATTCTGGGGGGTGGGGTGGGGCAGGACAGCAAG
GGGGAGGATTGGGAAGACAATAGCAGGCATGCTGGGGATGCGGTGGGCTCTATGGACCGGACTGAGGCGG
AAAGAACCAGCTGTGGAATGTGTGTCAGTTAGGGTGTGGAAAGTCCCCAGGCTCCCCAGCAGGCAGAAGT
ATGCAAAGCATGCATCTCAATTAGTCAGCAACCAGGTGTGGAAAGTCCCCAGGCTCCCCAGCAGGCAGAA
GTATGCAAAGCATGCATCTCAATTAGTCAGCAACCATAGTCCCGCCCCTAACTCCGCCCATCCCGCCCCT
AACTCCGCCCAGTTCCGCCCATTCTCCGCCCCATGGCTGACTAATTTTTTTTATTTATGCAGAGGCCGAG
GCCGCCTCGGCCTCTGAGCTATTCCAGAAGTAGTGAGGAGGCTTTTTTGGAGGCCTAGGCTTTTGCAAAA
AGCTAGATTTTCTGACCCTAGCCACCATGACCGAGTACAAGCCCACGGTGCGCCTCGCCACCCGCGACGA
CGTCCCCCGGGCCGTACGCACCCTCGCCGCCGCGTTCGCCGACTACCCCGCCACGCGCCACACCGTCGAC
CCGGACCGCCACATCGAGCGGGTCACCGAGCTGCAAGAACTCTTCCTCACGCGCGTCGGGCTCGACATCG
GCAAGGTGTGGGTCGCGGACGACGGCGCCGCGGTGGCGGTCTGGACCACGCCGGAGAGCGTCGAAGCGGG
GGCGGTGTTCGCCGAGATCGGCCCGCGCATGGCCGAGTTGAGCGGTTCCCGGCTGGCCGCGCAGCAACAG
ATGGAAGGCCTCCTGGCGCCGCACCGGCCCAAGGAGCCCGCGTGGTTCCTGGCCACCGTCGGCGTGTCGC
CCGACCACCAGGGCAAGGGTCTGGGCAGCGCCGTCGTGCTCCCCGGAGTGGAGGCGGCCGAGCGCGCCGG
GGTGCCCGCCTTCCTGGAGACCTCCGCGCCCCGCAACCTCCCCTTCTACGAGCGGCTCGGCTTCACCGTC
ACCGCCGACGTCGAGGTGCCCGAAGGACCGCGCACCTGGTGCATGACCCGCAAGCCCGGTGCCTGAGGAT
CTCGAGCTCGATGAGTTTGGACAAACCACAACTAGAATGCAGTGAAAAAAATGCTTTATTTGTGAAATTT
GTGATGCTATTGCTTTATTTGTAACCATTATAAGCTGCAATAAACAAGTTAACAACAACAATTGCATTCA
TTTTATGTTTCAGGTTCAGGGGGAGGTGTGGGAGGTTTTTTAAAGCAAGTAAAACCTCTACAAATGTGGT
ACTTAAGAGGGATCGATAAGGATCTAGCTTGTGGAAGGCTACTCGAAATGTTTGACCCAAGTTAAACAAT
TTAAAGGCAATGCTACCAAATACTAATTGAGTGTATGTAAACTTCTGACCCACTGGGAATGTGATGAAAG
AAATAAAAGCTGAAATGAATCATTCTCTCTACTATTATTCTGATATTTCACATTCTTAAAATAAAGTGGT
GATCCTAACTGACCTAAGACAGGGAATTTTTACTAGGATTAAATGTCAGGAATTGTGAAAAAGTGAGTTT
AAATGTATTTGGCTAAGGTGTATGTAAACTTCCGACTTCAACTGTATAGGGATCCTCTAGCTAGAGTCGA
CCTCGAGGGGGGGCCCGGTACCCAGCTTTTGTTCCCTTTAGTGAGGGTTAATTGCGCGCTTGGCGTAATC
ATGGTCATAGCTGTTTCCTGTGTGAAATTGTTATCCGCTCACAATTCCACACAACATACGAGCCGGAAGC
ATAAAGTGTAAAGCCTGGGGTGCCTAATGAGTGAGCTAACTCACATTAATTGCGTTGCGCTCACTGCCCG
CTTTCCAGTCGGGAAACCTGTCGTGCCAGCTGCATTAATGAATCGGCCAACGCGCGGGGAGAGGCGGTTT
GCGTATTGGGCGCTCTTCCGCTTCCTCGCTCACTGACTCGCTGCGCTCGGTCGTTCGGCTGCGGCGAGCG
GTATCAGCTCACTCAAAGGCGGTAATACGGTTATCCACAGAATCAGGGGATAACGCAGGAAAGAACATGT
GAGCAAAAGGCCAGCAAAAGGCCAGGAACCGTAAAAAGGCCGCGTTGCTGGCGTTTTTCCATAGGCTCCG
CCCCCCTGACGAGCATCACAAAAATCGACGCTCAAGTCAGAGGTGGCGAAACCCGACAGGACTATAAAGA
TACCAGGCGTTTCCCCCTGGAAGCTCCCTCGTGCGCTCTCCTGTTCCGACCCTGCCGCTTACCGGATACC
TGTCCGCCTTTCTCCCTTCGGGAACCGTGGCGCTTTCTCATAGCTCACGCTGTAGGTATCTCAGTTCGGT
GTAGGTCGTTCGCTCCAAGCTGGGCTGTGTGCACGAACCCCCCGTTCAGCCCGACCGCTGCGCCTTATCC
GGTAACTATCGTCTTGAGTCCAACCCGGTAAGACACGACTTATCGCCACTGGCAGCAGCCACTGGTAACA
GGATTAGCAGAGCGAGGTATGTAGGCGGTGCTACAGAGTTCTTGAAGTGGTGGCCTAACTACGGCTACAC
TAGAAGAACAGTATTTGGTATCTGCGCTCTGCTGAAGCCAGTTACCTTCGGAAAAAGAGTTGGTAGCTCT
TGATCCGGCAAACAAACCACCGCTGGTAGCGGTGGTTTTTTTGTTTGCAAGCAGCAGATTACGCGCAGAA
AAAAAGGATCTCAAGAAGATCCTTTGATCTTTTCTACGGGGTCTGACGCTCAGTGGAACGAAAACTCACG
TTAAGGGATTTTGGTCATGAGATTATCAAAAAGGATCTTCACCTAGATCCTTTTAAATTAAAAATGAAGT
TTTAAATCAATCTAAAGTATATATGAGTAAACTTGGTCTGACAGTTACCAATGCTTAATCAGTGAGGCAC
CTATCTCAGCGATCTGTCTATTTCGTTCATCCATAGTTGCCTGACTCCCCGTCGTGTAGATAACTACGAT
ACGGGAGGGCTTACCATCTGGCCCCAGTGCTGCAATGATACCGCGAGACCCACGCTCACCGGCTCCAGAT
TTATCAGCAATAAACCAGCCAGCCGGAAGGGCCGAGCGCAGAAGTGGTCCTGCAACTTTATCCGCCTCCA
TCCAGTCTATTAATTGTTGCCGGGAAGCTAGAGTAAGTAGTTCGCCAGTTAATAGTTTGCGCAACGTTGT
TGCCATTGCTACAGGCATCGTGGTGTCACGCTCGTCGTTTGGTATGGCTTCATTCAGCTCCGGTTCCCAA
CGATCAAGGCGAGTTACATGATCCCCCATGTTGTGCAAAAAAGCGGTTAGCTCCTTCGGTCCTCCGATCG
TTGTCAGAAGTAACTTGGCCGCAGTGTTATCACTCATGGTTATGGCAGCACTGCATAATTCTCTTACTGT
CATGCCATCCGTAAGATGCTTTTCTGTGACTGGTGAGTACTCAACCAAGTCATTCTGAGAATAGTGTATG
CGGCGACCGAGTTGCTCTTGCCCGGCGTCAATACGGGATAATACCGCGCCACATAGCAGAACTTTAAAAG
TGCTCATCATTGGAAAACGTTCTTCGGGGCGAAAACTCTCAAGGATCTTACCGCTGTTGAGATCCAGTTC
GATGTAACCCACTCGTGCACCCAACTGATCTTCAGCATCTTTTACTTTCACCAGCGTTTCTGGGTGAGCA
AAAACAGGAAGGCAAAATGCCGCAAAAAAGGGAATAAGGGCGACACGGAAATGTTGAATACTCATACTCT
TCCTTTTTCAATATTATTGAAGCATTTATCAGGGTTATTGTCTCATGAGCGGATACATATTTGAATGTAT
TTAGAAAAATAAACAAATAGGGGTTCCGCGCACATTTCCCCGAAAAGTGCCACCTG
[34 nt withheld, positions 6990-7023]
A
[89 nt withheld, positions 7025-7113]
C
[91 nt withheld, positions 7115-7205]
A
[49 nt withheld, positions 7207-7255]
CCTTTGACGTTGGAGTCCACGTTCTTT
[37 nt withheld, positions 7283-7319]
ACCCTATCTCGGTCTATTCTTTTGATTTATAAGGGATTTTGCCGATTTCGGCCTATTGGTTAAAAAATGA
GCTGATTTAACAAAAATTTAACGCGAATTTTAACAAAATATTAACGCTTACAATTTCCATTCGCCATTCA
GGCTGCGCAACTGTTGGGAAGGGCGATCGGTGCGGGCCTCTTCGCTATTACGCCAGCTGGCGAAAGGGGG
ATGTGCTGCAAGGCGATTAAGTTGGGTAACGCCAGGGTTTTCCCAGTCACGACGTTGTAAAACGACGGCC
AGTGAGCGCGCGTAATACGACTCACTATAGGGCGAATTGGAGCTCGGATCCCTATACAGTTGAAGTCGGA
AGTTTACATACACTTAAGTTGGAGTCATTAAAACTCGTTTTTCAACTACTCCACAAATTTCTTGTTAACA
AACAATAGTTTTGGCAAGTCAGTTAGGACATCTACTTTGTGCATGACACAAGTCATTTTTCCAACAATTG
TTTACAGACAGATTATTTCACTTATAATTCACTGTATCACAATTCCAGTGGGTCAGAAGTTTACATACAC
TAAGTTGACTGTGCCTTTAAACAGCTTGGAAAATTCCAGAAAATGATGTCATGGCTTTAG
